Addgene plasmid #172535: pDestTol2pA2-blasticidin--3.5ubb:plin2-tdtomato
Purpose: Zebrafish ubiquitin promoter driving zebrafish PLIN2-tdTOMATO fusion (lipid droplet reporter) with em7:bsd for blasticidin resistance
Depositing lab: Richard White. Depositing organization: Memorial Sloan-Kettering Cancer Center. Publication: An in vivo reporter for tracking lipid droplet dynamics in transparent zebrafish. Lumaquin D, Johns E, Montal E, Weiss JM, Ola D, Abuhashem A, White RM. Elife. 2021 Jun 11;10. pii: 64744. doi: 10.7554/eLife.64744. PubMed 34114952.
Backbone
  Vector backbone: pDestTol2pA2-Blasticidin
  Backbone size w/o insert (bp): 7011
  Total vector size (bp): 11934
  Selectable markers: Blasticidin
Growth in bacteria
  Bacterial resistance: Ampicillin, 100 μg/mL
  Growth temperature: 37°C
  Growth strain: DH5alpha
  Copy number: Unknown
Gene/Insert
  Gene/Insert name: -3.5ubb:plin2-tdtomato
  Species: D. rerio (zebrafish)
  Insert size (bp): 6297
  Mutation: S80R, A81S, E144D, I148F and R415H mutations observed in PLIN2-tdtomato.
  Promoter: zebrafish ubb
  Cloning method: Gateway Cloning
  Sequencing primers: 5′ M13 Rev; 3′ M13 Fwd
Terms and licenses: Academic/Nonprofit Terms; Industry Terms: Not Available to Industry
Depositor comments: Please note that the Addgene verified sequence identified S80R, A81S, E144D, I148F, and R415H mutations in PLIN2-tdTomato. These mutations are not known to affect plasmid function.
How to cite: pDestTol2pA2-blasticidin--3.5ubb:plin2-tdtomato was a gift from Richard White (Addgene plasmid # 172535 ; http://n2t.net/addgene:172535 ; RRID:Addgene_172535)
