[The description below was written by a language model from this plasmid's Addgene catalogue record and pLannotate feature annotations shown in this document.]
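Description:
pDestTol2pA2-blasticidin--3.5ubb:plin2-tdtomato is a Tol2 transposon-based zebrafish expression plasmid of about 11.9 kb, assembled by multisite Gateway cloning into the pDestTol2pA2-Blasticidin destination backbone. It is propagated in E. coli through a high-copy ColE1/pUC-type origin with ampicillin selection (AmpR with its bla promoter). Remnants of a pBluescript-type backbone are also annotated, including a partial M13 origin, lac promoter/operator elements and a T3 promoter. The Tol2 arms themselves are not called as such in the feature table. The short medaka tyrosinase match next to the backbone probably reflects Tol2-flanking sequence, since Tol2 was originally isolated from that locus, but this is an inference rather than something the record states.

The payload lies between Gateway recombination scars. The unannotated stretch of roughly 3.5 kb between attB4 and attB1 corresponds to the zebrafish ubiquitin (-3.5ubb) promoter, which gives broad expression. Downstream, between attB1 and attB2, is zebrafish plin2 fused in frame to tdTomato, followed by an SV40 polyadenylation signal. The annotation tool labels the perilipin sequence by homology to human PLIN2, but the catalogue gives the species as zebrafish. Perilipin 2 coats lipid droplets, so the red fusion protein acts as a live lipid droplet reporter.

A separate cassette places the blasticidin S deaminase gene under tandem SV40 early and EM7 promoters with an SV40 poly(A) signal, allowing blasticidin selection in both vertebrate cells and bacteria. Repository sequencing found S80R, A81S, E144D, I148F and R415H substitutions in the fusion, which are not known to affect function. The construct is intended for generating transgenic fish or stably selected cells in which lipid droplet dynamics can be tracked in vivo.
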