Features (pLannotate 1.2.2; 27 found; start..end, strand, type, name):
    557..597     -  misc_feature   MCS (fragment): pBluescript multiple cloning site
    610..628     -  promoter       T3 promoter: promoter for bacteriophage T3 RNA polymerase
    671..693     -  protein_bind   lac operator (fragment): The lac repressor binds to the lac operator to inhibit transcription in E. coli. This inhibition can be relieved by adding lactose or isopropyl-β-D-thiogalactopyranoside (IPTG). lac repressor encoded by lacI
    697..727     -  promoter       lac promoter: promoter for the E. coli lac operon
    742..763     -  protein_bind   CAP binding site: CAP binding activates transcription in the presence of cAMP. E. coli catabolite activator protein
    776..868     -  CDS            lacI (fragment): lac repressor; lacI; The lac repressor binds to the lac operator to inhibit transcription in E. coli. This inhibition can be relieved by adding lactose or isopropyl-β-D-thiogalactopyranoside (IPTG).
   1051..1639    -  rep_origin     ori: high-copy-number ColE1/pMB1/pBR322/pUC origin of replication
   1810..2670    -  CDS            AmpR: β-lactamase; bla; confers resistance to ampicillin, carbenicillin, and related antibiotics
   2671..2775    -  promoter       AmpR promoter: bla
   2801..3022    -  rep_origin     M13 ori (fragment) (sequence partly withheld): M13 bacteriophage origin of replication; arrow indicates direction of (+) strand synthesis
   3022..3309    +  CDS            tyr (fragment) (sequence partly withheld): TYRO_ORYLA - Also known as tyro. Experimental evidence at transcript level: Swiss-Prot protein existence level 2. This is a copper-containing oxidase that functions in the formation of pigments such as melanins and other polyphenolic compounds. From Oryzias latipes (Japanese rice fish) (Japanese killifish).
   3891..3911    +  protein_bind   attB4: mutant version of attB; core recombination site for the Gateway® BP reaction BP Clonase™
   6958..6981    -  misc_feature   CEN4 (fragment): S. cerevisiae CEN4 centromere
   7447..7467    +  protein_bind   attB1: mutant version of attB; core recombination site for the Gateway® BP reaction BP Clonase™
   7572..8759    +  CDS            PLIN2 (fragment): PLIN2_HUMAN - Also known as ADFP. Experimental evidence at protein level: Swiss-Prot protein existence level 1. May be involved in development and maintenance of adipose tissue. From Homo sapiens (Human).
   8823..10252   +  CDS            tdTomato (fragment): tandem dimeric (pseudo-monomeric) derivative of DsRed (Shaner et al., 2004) mammalian codon-optimized
  10273..10293   -  protein_bind   attB2: mutant version of attB; core recombination site for the Gateway® BP reaction BP Clonase™
  10296..10430   -  polyA_signal   SV40 poly(A) signal: SV40 polyadenylation signal
  10517..10537   +  CDS            lacZα (fragment): LacZα fragment of β-galactosidase; lacZ fragment
  10553..10687   -  polyA_signal   SV40 poly(A) signal: SV40 polyadenylation signal
  10710..10793   -  CDS            large T antigen (fragment): large T antigen from SV40 (simian virus 40)
  10809..11138   +  promoter       SV40 promoter: SV40 enhancer and early promoter
  11186..11233   +  promoter       EM7 promoter: synthetic bacterial promoter&nbsp
  11252..11650   +  CDS            BSD: blasticidin S deaminase; Aspergillus terreus BSD; confers resistance to blasticidin
  11651..11678   +  CDS            BleoR (fragment): antibiotic-binding protein; Sh ble from Streptoalloteichus hindustanus; confers resistance to bleomycin, phleomycin, and Zeocin™
  11688..11813   +  CDS            ble (fragment): BLE_KLEPN - Experimental evidence at protein level: Swiss-Prot protein existence level 1. Binding protein with a strong affinity to the bleomycin family of antibiotics. Binds to CL990; an antimitotic-antibiotic compound. From Klebsiella pneumoniae.
  11808..11929   +  polyA_signal   SV40 poly(A) signal: SV40 polyadenylation signal
>Addgene plasmid #172535 | pDestTol2pA2-blasticidin--3.5ubb:plin2-tdtomato | addgene full sequence | sequence record 342927 | Addgene NGS Result
AGATCTGCGAAGATACGGCCACGGGTGCTCTTGATCCTGTGGCTGATTTTGGACTGTGCTGCTCGCAGCT
GCTGATGAATCACATACTTCCTCCATTTTCTTCCACTGATTGACTGTTATAATTTCCCTAATTTCCAGGT
CAAGGTGCTGTGCATTGTGGTAATAGATGTGACATGACGTCACTTCCAAAGGACCAATGAACATGTCTGA
CCAATTTCATATAATGTGAAAACGATTTTCATAGGCAGAATAAATAACATTTAAATTAAACTGGGCATCA
GCGCAATTCAATTGGTTTGGTAATAGCAAGGGAAAATAGAATGAAGTGATCTCCAAAAAATAAGTACTTT
TTGACTGTAAATAAAATTGTAAGGAGTAAAAAGTACTTTTTTTTCTAAAAAAATGTAATTAAGTAAAAGT
AAAAGTATTGATTTTTAATTGTACTCAAGTAAAGTAAAAATCCCCAAAAATAATACTTAAGTACAGTAAT
CAAGTAAAATTACTCAAGTACTTTACACCTCTGGTTCTTGACCCCCTACCTTCAGCAAGCCCAGCAGATC
CACTAGTTCTAGAGCGGCCGCCACCGCGGTGGAGCTCCAGCTTTTGTTCCCTTTAGTGAGGGTTAATTGC
GCGCTTGGCGTAATCATGGTCATAGCTGTTTCCTGTGTGAAATTGTTATCCGCTCACAATTCCACACAAC
ATACGAGCCGGAAGCATAAAGTGTAAAGCCTGGGGTGCCTAATGAGTGAGCTAACTCACATTAATTGCGT
TGCGCTCACTGCCCGCTTTCCAGTCGGGAAACCTGTCGTGCCAGCTGCATTAATGAATCGGCCAACGCGC
GGGGAGAGGCGGTTTGCGTATTGGGCGCTCTTCCGCTTCCTCGCTCACTGACTCGCTGCGCTCGGTCGTT
CGGCTGCGGCGAGCGGTATCAGCTCACTCAAAGGCGGTAATACGGTTATCCACAGAATCAGGGGATAACG
CAGGAAAGAACATGTGAGCAAAAGGCCAGCAAAAGGCCAGGAACCGTAAAAAGGCCGCGTTGCTGGCGTT
TTTCCATAGGCTCCGCCCCCCTGACGAGCATCACAAAAATCGACGCTCAAGTCAGAGGTGGCGAAACCCG
ACAGGACTATAAAGATACCAGGCGTTTCCCCCTGGAAGCTCCCTCGTGCGCTCTCCTGTTCCGACCCTGC
CGCTTACCGGATACCTGTCCGCCTTTCTCCCTTCGGGAAGCGTGGCGCTTTCTCATAGCTCACGCTGTAG
GTATCTCAGTTCGGTGTAGGTCGTTCGCTCCAAGCTGGGCTGTGTGCACGAACCCCCCGTTCAGCCCGAC
CGCTGCGCCTTATCCGGTAACTATCGTCTTGAGTCCAACCCGGTAAGACACGACTTATCGCCACTGGCAG
CAGCCACTGGTAACAGGATTAGCAGAGCGAGGTATGTAGGCGGTGCTACAGAGTTCTTGAAGTGGTGGCC
TAACTACGGCTACACTAGAAGAACAGTATTTGGTATCTGCGCTCTGCTGAAGCCAGTTACCTTCGGAAAA
AGAGTTGGTAGCTCTTGATCCGGCAAACAAACCACCGCTGGTAGCGGTGGTTTTTTTGTTTGCAAGCAGC
AGATTACGCGCAGAAAAAAAGGATCTCAAGAAGATCCTTTGATCTTTTCTACGGGGTCTGACGCTCAGTG
GAACGAAAACTCACGTTAAGGCATTTTGGTCATGAGATTATCAAAAAGGATCTTCACCTAGATCCTTTTA
AATTAAAAATGAAGTTTTAAATCAATCTAAAGTATATATGAGTAAACTTGGTCTGACAGTTACCAATGCT
TAATCAGTGAGGCACCTATCTCAGCGATCTGTCTATTTCGTTCATCCATAGTTGCCTGACTCCCCGTCGT
GTAGATAACTACGATACGGGAGGGCTTACCATCTGGCCCCAGTGCTGCAATGATACCGCGAGACCCACGC
TCACCGGCTCCAGATTTATCAGCAATAAACCAGCCAGCCGGAAGGGCCGAGCGCAGAAGTGGTCCTGCAA
CTTTATCCGCCTCCATCCAGTCTATTAATTGTTGCCGGGAAGCTAGAGTAAGTAGTTCGCCAGTTAATAG
TTTGCGCAACGTTGTTGCCATTGCTACAGGCATCGTGGTGTCACGCTCGTCGTTTGGTATGGCTTCATTC
AGCTCCGGTTCCCAACGATCAAGGCGAGTTACATGATCCCCCATGTTGTGCAAAAAAGCGGTTAGCTCCT
TCGGTCCTCCGATCGTTGTCAGAAGTAAGTTGGCCGCAGTGTTATCACTCATGGTTATGGCAGCACTGCA
TAATTCTCTTACTGTCATGCCATCCGTAAGATGCTTTTCTGTGACTGGTGAGTACTCAACCAAGTCATTC
TGAGAATAGTGTATGCGGCGACCGAGTTGCTCTTGCCCGGCGTCAATACGGGATAATACCGCGCCACATA
GCAGAACTTTAAAAGTGCTCATCATTGGAAAACGTTCTTCGGGGCGAAAACTCTCAAGGATCTTACCGCT
GTTGAGATCCAGTTCGATGTAACCCACTCGTGCACCCAACTGATCTTCAGCATCTTTTACTTTCACCAGC
GTTTCTGGGTGAGCAAAAACAGGAAGGCAAAATGCCGCAAAAAAGGGAATAAGGGCGACACGGAAATGTT
GAATACTCATACTCTTCCTTTTTCAATATTATTGAAGCATTTATCAGGGTTATTGTCTCATGAGCGGATA
CATATTTGAATGTATTTAGAAAAATAAACAAATAGGGGTTCCGCGCACATTTCCCCGAAAAGTGCCACCT
AAATTGTAAGCGTTAATATTTTGTTAAAATTCGCGTTAAATTTTTGTTAAATCAGCTCATTTTTTAACCA
ATAGGCCGAAATCGGCAAAATCCCTTATAAATCAAAAGAATAGACCGAGATAGGGT
[37 nt withheld, positions 2927-2963]
AAAGAACGTGGACTCCAACGTCAAAGG
[32 nt withheld, positions 2991-3022]
GCTGGCTAAGAACTCATCAGCCTCCCCGGTCCATCTACCCACGTACCAATGCACCAATTGGCCACAATGA
CGGCTACTACATGGTGCCATTCCTTCCTCTTTATAGGAATGGAGACTACCTCCTGTCCAACAATGCTCTT
GGATACGAGTACGCCTACCTGTTGGACCCAGGTCATTGCACAACACCAGAAATGCCCTCTGATCTGCAAA
AGACGTGAATATCTGTTCAGACACCCATATCCACTCTGTTCCACACAGGTCAGAGGTTTGTCCAGGAGTT
CTTGACAGAGGTGTAAAAAGTACTCAAAAATTTTACTCAAGTGAAAGTACAAGTACTTAGGGAAAATTTT
ACTCAATTAAAAGTAAAAGTATCTGGCTAGAATCTTACTTGAGTAAAAGTAAAAAAGTACTCCATTAAAA
TTGTACTTGAGTATTAAGGAAGTAAAAGTAAAAGCAAGAAAGAAAACTAGAGATTCTTGTTTAAGCTTTT
AATCTCAAAAAACATTAAATGAAATGCATACAAGGTTTTATCCTGCTTTAGAACTGTTTGTATTTAATTA
TCAAACTATAAGACAGACAATCTAATGCCAGTACACGCTACTCAAAGTTGTAAAACCTCAGATTTAACTT
CAGTAGAAGCTGATTCTCAAAATTGTTAGTGTCAAGCCTAGCTCTTTTGGGGCTGAAAAGCAATCCTGCA
GTGCTGAAAAGCCTCTCACAGGCAGCCGATGCGGGAAGAGGTGTATTAGTCTTGATAGAGAGGCTGCAAA
TAGCAGGAAACGTGAGCAGAGACTCCCTGGTGTCTGAAACACAGGCCAGATGGGCCCTCGAGCAGGAAAC
AGCTATGACCATGATTACGCCAAGCTATCAACTTTGTATAGAAAAGTTGGCTCCGAATTCGCCCTTAAAA
CTCGAGACCAGCAAAGTTCTAGAATTTGTCGAAACATTTATGTTATATATTTCCTGAAAAAAATTCTGAG
TAAGTTCTTAAGTGTTATTGCCAGCAACATAAACAACAGACGGCAAAATGAATAAATGATAACAAAGCAG
TAGGCTTAAATAAACCTAATTTTTATAGGCTGTTCTCTACAACCCTCAAACAGTGATTAGTTTTGTACTT
ATAAACTTGCCCTTTCATTCATATTTCAAGAAAATTGGTTCAGAAGATCTGGATATTCTAGCAGTTGTTC
AAGCTCATGGAGGGATCAGTGACCTGATTCCACAATGACTAGGCCTAATCCAGAAATTAGATGACTGTCA
ACATAAAAAGGCACAGCACTCACTAGCTGCCCTATATATTTTATTATATTTTACATATATTATTTTATTT
ATTTAGCTCTGAGTGCTGTACTTTCTGGTTAAAGAAAACTGCTTACAACAGCTAACCTGTACTACCTCAG
GCTCAGGGAATTTGGAACAGGTTTGTCTGGTTTGTTTCTTTAACCATGCATGCTTGTTTTCAACTATGGC
AACACAGTCACATGGGACATTACAGAAATGATTTGTCGATGACATGCGACTTTTCTTTAATAAAGCGCAA
AGATCCCAAAAAGCAAACTTTTAACAAAAATCATATAATTATATTTTCAATCCAGCTTTGTAGCAACTTT
GTGCTGCTGTTCACTCAGCAACAGATAGTCAGTATAAGGTCAGTGTGTCTCAAAGCAGTGCCATCTGTTT
CACACATTGCGTTCTATATATAAGTGTGCTGGTTGACACGACACTGTATAAGGCCTAGGCTAAAACACAA
ACAATGTAGAATGACACTGTGTTTTTTTTGTAAACAAATGTTGTTTTTGGTTAAACATCTTTGTGAAAAC
ATCCTCCTGTCATGTATTTGCTATATTCAAATGTTAAACCCGTGCAGAATAGAACATATACAAAAAAAAA
CAACACAACACATTTTTAAACATTATTAAATATCAAGTATTGCTGGCAGTTCTGTTTCTGTTTTACAGTA
CCCTTTGCCACAGTTCTCCGCTTTTCCTGGTCCAGATTCCACAAGTCTGATTCACCAATAGCAAAGCGAA
TAAACAACCAAAGCAGCCAATCACTGCTTGTAGACTGTCCTGCGAGACCGGCCCATTCCAGCACATTCTG
GAAACTTCCTTTATATGATAATTATAAATACATTTAAATTATTGATACAAAACATGTAATTCCTAGAACA
TAACCATAGCAATCATTAGTTTTCAGGGTAATTATGTATTTTTAGGATTTGACTGCGGAAAGATCTGGTC
ATGTGACGTCTCATGAACGTCACGGCCCTGGGTTTCTATAAATACAGTAGGACTCTCGACCATCGGCAGA
TTTTTCGAAGAAGAAGATCAGTTTCAGGAGCCGTACTGTTCCGTTTCAACGCAAATATTAACGGTAAGAG
CGAATTTCCTAGTTTGTTTTCATGCCATTCTTTAAAACCATAGCGTATTACTTTAATTATAGTAAACTTT
CGCTTTCTTTATTACAAGAGACGTTTTGTGTTGATTCTCCGCGGACATTTTCGGTCAGACAATCAGAAAA
TGACCGCGGAGGACCAGTAACTTGCATTACACGTAAGTTAAATCTTCGTGTATTAAAATGGTTAGGTTGT
TAACGTCAAATAGGTTACCGTGTTTGCGTGTGATCAGGTTGGTTTTGTTAGATTTTTGTCAGTATTTTTA
ATTTATTTGTTTTAGTTTATTTATTTTTTTTGCTGAATCATAGTTTGTGAACAAAGAACCCGGATGTTAC
ATACAGTACAGCCGCCATGTTACAGAGAGTTATAACTTAATCATTTTAAAAATAATTTTGCCTTACTTTT
AGTTTGTCATGTTGAGAAATGAGGAAATGTTAAAATGAGGAAATATCCAATTAATTTAATATATCAAAAT
AATCCATGATTACAATGCACTGAACTGGAGAAAATTAAGATGTTTTCTAGTGTCATGAAACAAATGTAAG
AGATGTACATTGTAGATGTTTTATGTCAAGAATTGGCTAGTTGATGCAGCATACTGGCGATACTCAGTTG
TAATAACAGTAACGTTACATGTTAATAGACTACTGAGTATGCTGTTCTGTCTATGTATGCTCTGTAAGCT
ACGAGAAGGACTTTTTTAAACAGTAAAGGGTGCAATATTTTTACAAATTGAATTAAATAAAGGCTGTCTA
TTAAGTAATATGCTTGATATTTTTCTTACTTGATCGGAAATAAGAAAAAATATAAACGTTGTTGCTCTAA
AAATCCTAGTTCAGTTTAGCCAACCACAAATACCTTTTTGTTCCTCCAACAGTTTTTTTTTCTTCTCTAT
AATATTTGGCAGTCTATAGTACTCCAAATGTTTCCCCACAGTCTAACTAATTGGTACAGCCAAAATCATG
ACACTTATTGCAATAATAATTTTGGTTCATTGGCATTGTTGATAGCCTGTGCCACTAATATGGTCGATTG
ATCATGCTTCAGGAAGAAAACTATATTGTTTGATGTAAGATTATTAAATCTTCACCTGCTTCCATTACAA
ACTATTCCCATCTTATTGAATTCTGGTATGTCTTAAAGGATTAGTTCACTTCCCAAATCAAAATTTACTT
AGCCTTTTTTCATCCATGATCCCTTTTTTTCATCATTAATGAAGAAATTGTTTTTGAAAAAGTTTCAAGA
TTTTTTTCTCTATATTGTGGAGCTTGTTAGTTTAAAATTCCAAAATGCAATATGTGGCTTCAAATGGTTC
TAAATGATCCCAGTCAAGGAATAACAGTCTTATCTAATGAAACCATTAGACCTTTAAAAATAAAAAAAAT
AAAAGTATTTATTTTTAAATGACTGAGTGATTAAGTTGAATTTCAGCGTTTCCTTACTGTGTAGAAGTCC
TTCCTTACTGGCCCCACCCTTTGGTTCTCTGCCAATCTGCTACCTAATGTAATGTTGTGGAACATTATTA
TTCTTTATTTCTTAATTTTTTATTTTTTATTTTAAAACAATGTAAACTGCACAGATGTGCAGTTTGTTTA
AAATGGCCAATGCTTTGGAAATGCATGACATAATTAGATTTCATGATGCACAAAGCCAAATCTCAGAGCT
TGTGCAAAATGAGCTATCATTTCACTAGGTAAGACCCTAAATTTTCATATAGGATCATTTGGACAATTTT
GCTGCAGGTAAAATGCATTCTATAGTCCACTGTCAGCCATTGTTTTGGATAGTATTTATTTTTCTCTACA
AGTATAGTCAATAGTTTTCTATTATTTTAAAGGTTTGTAACATTTAAGGGTGACCAAATGCAAAGTAAAA
TTTCATTTTCGGGTGAACTATCTCGTTTAACATGGGAGAAGTGCAAAACATACATTATTGGCTAGAACAT
TGTAGTATTTTTTAAATGGAAATGTGTGATTGCTAATCTTACTTTGAATTTGTTTACAGGGATCCTTTAA
GGGCGAATTCGACCCAAGTTTGTACAAAAAAGCAGGCTCCGCGGCCGCCCCCTTCACCATGAGCTTTCTT
CTGTACTTGAAACTGCACAACAGATTTTCGGCTAACATGGGTTCTATGGAGGATGTAAATAACCAGAATG
TGGTTGCCCGAATTGTTCACCTTCCCCTGGTTGTTTCCACCTATGACATGATGTCGAACGTGTACGTCAA
CACCAAGAACAACCACCCATACCTGAAGTCTGTGTGCGAGGTTGCTGAGAATGGTGTCAAATCCATAACC
TCAGCTGCCTTTCACAGCGCTTTACCAATCATTGGCAAACTGGAGCCTCAGATCTCTATGGCAAATGACC
TGGCGTGCAAAGGACTTGATAAGATAGAAAAGACTCTGCCGATCCTACACAAGCCATCTGAACAGATTAT
GGCCAATGCTAAAGATGCAGTGACAGGAGCCAAGGAGGCTGTCAGCGGGACTGTGAGCGGTGCCAAGGAG
TCTGTCTCCATCACCCTAAATGATGTGATGGACCGAACACGCGGGGCAGTGCAGGGCAGCGTGGAGAAGA
CCAAGACTGTGGTCAGCGGTGGAGTCCAGACAGTGATGGACAGCAGGATGCTCAAACTGGTGTCCAGCAG
AGTGGACAATGCACTGAGCACATCTGAGACGCTGCTGGAGCACTACTTGCCTGAAAATGAGGAGGAAAAA
GAAGGTGAAGAGAGGAATACTGAAGGATTGGAAAATGACAGCGATTTGGCCAATTATTATGTCCGACTGG
GCTCTCTGTCCATTAAAGTCAGAGACAGGACTTATCAGAGAGCCGTGGAGAAAGTTCGTCATGCCGTGCA
GCGCGGACAGGAGTCCATTTCACAGCTTAACCACACCATGGATATAATCGAATTTACCAGGAAGAATATT
GATGGGTCTAACCAGAAGCTGCAGGAGAAACTGGGTTCACTAATGGGCTGGAAGAGCGTTTCTCAAAGCC
AAGAAACAGAGAGCGAAACAGACAGTGAAGCTGAGCAAATTGAGTCGCGCACACTGACCATCGCCCACAG
CCTCAGCCAGCAGCTTCAGAGCACATGTGTGGTGCTGGTGTCCAGTCTCAGGGGTCTCCCTCAGCACGTC
CAGCTCCAGGTGGGCTCTGTCAGCCGCTCCGCATTGGAGATCTACAGCAGCTTCAGTAAAGCGGCCGTGC
TGGGGGATCTGTCCAGCACCGTCCTGTCCTCCAGCCGCTCACAGCTCAGCAGAATCACAGAGTCCATGGA
CAACGTGATGGACTACCTGCTCAACAACACTCCTCTCAACTGGCTGGTCGGACCGTTTTACCCACGTGTG
GAGCGCGCCGTTGAAAACGAGGCCAAATGTAGCAAACAGAGGACCCTTCAAGTCACTGAAATGGTGAGCA
AGGGCGAGGAGGTCATCAAAGAGTTCATGCGCTTCAAGGTGCGCATGGAGGGCTCCATGAACGGCCACGA
GTTCGAGATCGAGGGCGAGGGCGAGGGCCGCCCCTACGAGGGCACCCAGACCGCCAAGCTGAAGGTGACC
AAGGGCGGCCCCCTGCCCTTCGCCTGGGACATCCTGTCCCCCCAGTTCATGTACGGCTCCAAGGCGTACG
TGAAGCACCCCGCCGACATCCCCGATTACAAGAAGCTGTCCTTCCCCGAGGGCTTCAAGTGGGAGCGCGT
GATGAACTTCGAGGACGGCGGTCTGGTGACCGTGACCCAGGACTCCTCCCTGCAGGACGGCACGCTGATC
TACAAGGTGAAGATGCGCGGCACCAACTTCCCCCCCGACGGCCCCGTAATGCAGAAGAAGACCATGGGCT
GGGAGGCCTCCACCGAGCGCCTGTACCCCCGCGACGGCGTGCTGAAGGGCGAGATCCACCAGGCCCTGAA
GCTGAAGGACGGCGGCCACTACCTGGTGGAGTTCAAGACCATCTACATGGCCAAGAAGCCCGTGCAACTG
CCCGGCTACTACTACGTGGACACCAAGCTGGACATCACCTCCCACAACGAGGACTACACCATCGTGGAAC
AGTACGAGCGCTCCGAGGGCCGCCACCACCTGTTCCTGGGGCATGGCACCGGCAGCACCGGCAGCGGCAG
CTCCGGCACCGCCTCCTCCGAGGACAACAACATGGCCGTCATCAAAGAGTTCATGCGCTTCAAGGTGCGC
ATGGAGGGCTCCATGAACGGCCACGAGTTCGAGATCGAGGGCGAGGGCGAGGGCCGCCCCTACGAGGGCA
CCCAGACCGCCAAGCTGAAGGTGACCAAGGGCGGCCCCCTGCCCTTCGCCTGGGACATCCTGTCCCCCCA
GTTCATGTACGGCTCCAAGGCGTACGTGAAGCACCCCGCCGACATCCCCGATTACAAGAAGCTGTCCTTC
CCCGAGGGCTTCAAGTGGGAGCGCGTGATGAACTTCGAGGACGGCGGTCTGGTGACCGTGACCCAGGACT
CCTCCCTGCAGGACGGCACGCTGATCTACAAGGTGAAGATGCGCGGCACCAACTTCCCCCCCGACGGCCC
CGTAATGCAGAAGAAGACCATGGGCTGGGAGGCCTCCACCGAGCGCCTGTACCCCCGCGACGGCGTGCTG
AAGGGCGAGATCCACCAGGCCCTGAAGCTGAAGGACGGCGGCCGCTACCTGGTGGAGTTCAAGACCATCT
ACATGGCCAAGAAGCCCGTGCAACTGCCCGGCTACTACTACGTGGACACCAAGCTGGACATCACCTCCCA
CAACGAGGACTACACCATCGTGGAACAGTACGAGCGCTCCGAGGGCCGCCACCACCTGTTCCTGTACGGC
ATGGACGAGCTGTACAAGTAAAAGGGTGGGCGCGCCGACCCAGCTTTCTTGTACAAAGTGGGGGATCCAG
ACATGATAAGATACATTGATGAGTTTGGACAAACCACAACTAGAATGCAGTGAAAAAAATGCTTTATTTG
TGAAATTTGTGATGCTATTGCTTTATTTGTAACCATTATAAGCTGCAATAAACAAGTTAACAACAACAAT
TGCATTCATTTTATGTTTCAGGTTCAGGGGGAGGTGTGGGAGGTTTTTTCCAACTTTATTATACATAGTT
GATAATTCACTGGCCGTCGTTTTACGGTACCATCGATGATGATCCAGACATGATAAGATACATTGATGAG
TTTGGACAAACCACAACTAGAATGCAGTGAAAAAAATGCTTTATTTGTGAAATTTGTGATGCTATTGCTT
TATTTGTAACCATTATAAGCTGCAATAAACAAGTTAACAACAACAATTGCATTCATTTTATGTTTCAGGT
TCAGGGGGAGGTGTGGGAGGTTTTTTAAAGCAAGTAAAACCTCTACAAATGTGGTATGGCTGATTATGAT
CCTCTAGATCAGATCTGTGTGTCAGTTAGGGTGTGGAAAGTCCCCAGGCTCCCCAGCAGGCAGAAGTATG
CAAAGCATGCATCTCAATTAGTCAGCAACCAGGTGTGGAAAGTCCCCAGGCTCCCCAGCAGGCAGAAGTA
TGCAAAGCATGCATCTCAATTAGTCAGCAACCATAGTCCCGCCCCTAACTCCGCCCATCCCGCCCCTAAC
TCCGCCCAGTTCCGCCCATTCTCCGCCCCATGGCTGACTAATTTTTTTTATTTATGCAGAGGCCGAGGCC
GCCTCTGCCTCTGAGCTATTCCAGAAGTAGTGAGGAGGCTTTTTTGGAGGCCTAGGCTTTTGCAAAAAGC
TCCCGGGAGCTTGTATATCCATTTTCGGATCTGATCAGCACGTGTTGACAATTAATCATCGGCATAGTAT
ATCGGCATAGTATAATACGACAAGGTGAGGAACTAAACCATGGCCAAGCCTTTGTCTCAAGAAGAATCCA
CCCTCATTGAAAGAGCAACGGCTACAATCAACAGCATCCCCATCTCTGAAGACTACAGCGTCGCCAGCGC
AGCTCTCTCTAGCGACGGCCGCATCTTCACTGGTGTCAATGTATATCATTTTACTGGGGGACCTTGTGCA
GAACTCGTGGTGCTGGGCACTGCTGCTGCTGCGGCAGCTGGCAACCTGACTTGTATCGTCGCGATCGGAA
ATGAGAACAGGGGCATCTTGAGCCCCTGCGGACGGTGCCGACAGGTGCTTCTCGATCTGCATCCTGGGAT
CAAAGCCATAGTGAAGGACAGTGATGGACAGCCGACGGCAGTTGGGATTCGTGAATTGCTGCCCTCTGGT
TATGTGTGGGAGGGCTAAGCACTTCGTGGCCGAGGAGCAGGACTGACACGTGCTACGAGATTTCGATTCC
ACCGCCGCCTTCTATGAAAGGTTGGGCTTCGGAATCGTTTTCCGGGACGCCGGCTGGATGATCCTCCAGC
GCGGGGATCTCATGCTGGAGTTCTTCGCCCACCCCAACTTGTTTATTGCAGCTTATAATGGTTACAAATA
AAGCAATAGCATCACAAATTTCACAAATAAAGCATTTTTTTCACTGCATTCTAGTTGTGGTTTGTCCAAA
CTCATCAATGTATCTTA
